Addgene plasmid #236906: HiBiT-WRN Fusion Vector
Purpose: Express HiBiT-WRN in Mammalian Cells under a CMV promoter
Depositing lab: Promega Corporation.
Backbone
  Vector backbone: pBiT3.1-N [CMV/HiBiT/Blast] Vector
  Vector type: Mammalian Expression
  Selectable markers: Blasticidin
Growth in bacteria
  Bacterial resistance: Kanamycin, 50 μg/mL
  Growth temperature: 37°C
  Growth strain: DH5alpha
  Copy number: High Copy
Gene/Insert
  Gene/Insert name: WRNu
  Species: H. sapiens (human)
  Mutation: None
  Entrez Gene: WRN (a.k.a. RECQ3, RECQL2, RECQL3)
  Promoter: CMV
  Tag / fusion protein: HiBiT (N terminal on backbone)
  Cloning method: Other
Terms and licenses: Academic/Nonprofit Terms; Industry Terms
How to cite: HiBiT-WRN Fusion Vector was a gift from Promega Corporation (Addgene plasmid # 236906)
