[The description below was written by a language model from this plasmid's Addgene catalogue record and pLannotate feature annotations shown in this document.]
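Description:
HiBiT-WRN Fusion Vector is a mammalian expression plasmid built on the pBiT3.1-N [CMV/HiBiT/Blast] backbone and designed to produce human WRN, the RecQ-family Werner syndrome protein with DNA helicase and 3'→5' exonuclease activities, carrying an N-terminal HiBiT tag. HiBiT is a short peptide that complements the LgBiT polypeptide to reconstitute luminescent NanoLuc-type luciferase, so the fusion allows WRN abundance to be measured by luminescence. This use is inferred from the tag; the record states only that the plasmid expresses HiBiT-WRN. Transcription is driven by the CMV immediate-early enhancer and promoter, followed by a chimeric β-globin/immunoglobulin intron that aids mRNA processing. A T7 promoter lies just upstream of the coding region. The annotated WRN open reading frame, recorded as unmutated, is followed by a residual multiple cloning site and an SV40 polyadenylation signal. The HiBiT tag itself is too small to have been picked up in the feature tables, although there is space for it between the T7 promoter and the start of WRN.

A second cassette places a neo/nptII gene under tandem SV40 early and bacterial EM7 promoters, with a synthetic poly(A) signal, which accounts for the listed kanamycin selection in E. coli. The catalogue and backbone name give blasticidin as the mammalian marker, but neither feature table annotates a blasticidin resistance gene, so this point remains unresolved. The two sequence records also differ downstream of the marker. The 8,600 nt depositor sequence shows a high-copy ColE1/pUC-type origin and a full cer multimer-resolution site, consistent with the listed high copy number. The 8,464 nt sequencing result is instead annotated with a p15A origin and only fragmentary cer and other backbone elements.
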