Features (pLannotate 1.2.2; 19 found; start..end, strand, type, name):
    140..517     +  enhancer       CMV enhancer: human cytomegalovirus immediate early enhancer
    519..718     +  promoter       CMV promoter: human cytomegalovirus (CMV) immediate early promoter
    857..989     +  intron         chimeric intron: chimera between introns from human β-globin and immunoglobulin heavy chain genes
   1033..1051    +  promoter       T7 promoter: promoter for bacteriophage T7 RNA polymerase
   1134..5429    +  CDS            WRN (sequence partly withheld): WRN_HUMAN - Also known as RECQ3, RECQL2. Experimental evidence at protein level: Swiss-Prot protein existence level 1. Multifunctional enzyme that has both magnesium and ATP- dependent DNA-helicase activity and 3'->5' exonuclease activity towards double-stranded DNA with a 5'-overhang. Has no nuclease activity towards single-stranded DNA or blunt-ended double-stranded DNA. Binds preferentially to DNA substrates containing alternate secondary structures, such as replication forks and Holliday junctions. May play an important role in the dissociation of joint DNA molecules that can arise as prod
   5438..5493    +  misc_feature   MCS: pUC18/19 multiple cloning site
   5500..5549    +  CDS            SET1 (fragment): solubility-enhancement tag derived from T7 phage gene 10B
   5557..5576    +  terminator     T7 terminator (fragment): transcription terminator for bacteriophage T7 RNA polymerase
   5598..5719    -  polyA_signal   SV40 poly(A) signal: SV40 polyadenylation signal
   5742..5810    -  CDS            large T antigen (fragment): large T antigen from SV40 (simian virus 40)
   5815..5847    +  rep_origin     M13 ori (fragment): M13 bacteriophage origin of replication; arrow indicates direction of (+) strand synthesis
   5848..5899    -  misc_feature   bom (fragment): basis of mobility region from pBR322
   5964..6321    +  promoter       SV40 promoter: SV40 enhancer and early promoter
   6336..6383    +  promoter       EM7 promoter: synthetic bacterial promoter&nbsp
   6415..7206    +  CDS            neo: KKA2_KLEPN - Also known as kan, nptII. Experimental evidence at protein level: Swiss-Prot protein existence level 1. Resistance to kanamycin, neomycin, paromomycin, ribostamycin, butirosin and gentamicin B. From Klebsiella pneumoniae.
   7273..7321    +  polyA_signal   poly(A) signal: synthetic polyadenylation signal
   7342..7431    -  CDS            tnpA (fragment): TN5P_ECOLX - Also known as tnp. Experimental evidence at protein level: Swiss-Prot protein existence level 1. Mediates transposition of transposon Tn5 by a 'cut and paste' mechanism. First, the monomeric transposase binds the 19 bp inverted DNA repeats flanking the transposon. Then, dimerization of the DNA- bound transposase creates a synaptic DNA complex. After nicking of the first DNA strand, excision of the transposon proceeds through a series of intermediates. The transposase then mediates the insertion of the transposon at a new site by strand transfer. The activity of the wild- type tran
   7560..8148    -  rep_origin     ori: high-copy-number ColE1/pMB1/pBR322/pUC origin of replication
   8264..8547    +  misc_feature   cer region: ColE1-derived recombination site that helps to maintain plasmids as monomers
>Addgene plasmid #236906 | HiBiT-WRN Fusion Vector | depositor full sequence | sequence record 470578 | HiBiT-WRN Fusion Vector sequence 8600 bps
TCAATATTGGCCATTAGCCATATTATTCATTGGTTATATAGCATAAATCAATATTGGCTATTGGCCATTG
CATACGTTGTATCTATATCATAATATGTACATTTATATTGGCTCATGTCCAATATGACCGCCATGTTGGC
ATTGATTATTGACTAGTTATTAATAGTAATCAATTACGGGGTCATTAGTTCATAGCCCATATATGGAGTT
CCGCGTTACATAACTTACGGTAAATGGCCCGCCTGGCTGACCGCCCAACGACCCCCGCCCATTGACGTCA
ATAATGACGTATGTTCCCATAGTAACGCCAATAGGGACTTTCCATTGACGTCAATGGGTGGAGTATTTAC
GGTAAACTGCCCACTTGGCAGTACATCAAGTGTATCATATGCCAAGTCCGCCCCCTATTGACGTCAATGA
CGGTAAATGGCCCGCCTGGCATTATGCCCAGTACATGACCTTACGGGACTTTCCTACTTGGCAGTACATC
TACGTATTAGTCATCGCTATTACCATGGTGATGCGGTTTTGGCAGTACACCAATGGGCGTGGATAGCGGT
TTGACTCACGGGGATTTCCAAGTCTCCACCCCATTGACGTCAATGGGAGTTTGTTTTGGCACCAAAATCA
ACGGGACTTTCCAAAATGTCGTAATAACCCCGCCCCGTTGACGCAAATGGGCGGTAGGCGTGTACGGTGG
GAGGTCTATATAAGCAGAGCTGGTTTAGTGAACCGTCAGATCACTAGAAGCTTTATTGCGGTAGTTTATC
ACAGTTAAATTGCTAACGCAGTCAGTGCTTCTGACACAACAGTCTCGAACTTAAGCTGCAGAAGTTGGTC
GTGAGGCACTGGGCAGGTAAGTATCAAGGTTACAAGACAGGTTTAAGGAGACCAATAGAAACTGGGCTTG
TCGAGACAGAGAAGACTCTTGCGTTTCTGATAGGCACCTATTGGTCTTACTGACATCCACTTTGCCTTTC
TCTCCACAGGTGTCCACTCCCAGTTCAATTACAGCTCTTAAGGCTAGAGTATTAATACGACTCACTATAG
GGCTAGCGCTCACCATGGTGAGCGGCTGGCGGCTGTTCAAGAAGATTAGCGGGAGCTCCGGTGGCTCGAG
CGGTGCGATCGCCATGAGTGAAAAAAAATTGGAAACAACTGCACAGCAGCGGAAATGTCCTGAATGGATG
AATGTGCAGAATAAAAGATGTGCTGTAGAAGAAAGAAAGGCATGTGTTCGGAAGAGTGTTTTTGAAGATG
ACCTCCCCTTCTTAGAATTCACTGGATCCATTGTGTATAGTTACGATGCTAGTGATTGCTCTTTCCTGTC
AGAAGATATTAGCATGAGTCTATCAGATGGGGATGTGGTGGGATTTGACATGGAGTGGCCACCATTATAC
AATAGAGGGAAACTTGGCAAAGTTGCACTAATTCAGTTGTGTGTTTCTGAGAGCAAATGTTACTTGTTCC
ACGTTTCTTCCATGTCAGTTTTTCCCCAGGGATTAAAAATGTTGCTTGAAAATAAAGCAGTTAAAAAGGC
AGGTGTAGGAATTGAAGGAGATCAGTGGAAACTTCTACGTGACTTTGATATCAAATTGAAGAATTTTGTG
GAGTTGACAGATGTTGCCAATAAAAAGCTGAAATGCACAGAGACCTGGAGCCTTAACAGTCTGGTTAAAC
ACCTCTTAGGTAAACAGCTCCTGAAAGACAAGTCTATCCGCTGTAGCAATTGGAGTAAATTTCCTCTCAC
TGAGGACCAGAAACTGTATGCAGCCACTGATGCTTATGCTGGTTTTATTATTTACCGAAATTTAGAGATT
TTGGATGATACTGTGCAAAGGTTTGCTATAAATAAAGAGGAAGAAATCCTACTTAGCGACATGAACAAAC
AGTTGACTTCAATCTCTGAGGAAGTGATGGATCTGGCTAAGCATCTTCCTCATGCTTTCAGTAAATTGGA
AAACCCACGGAGGGTTTCTATCTTACTAAAGGATATTTCAGAAAATCTATATTCACTGAGGAGGATGATA
ATTGGGTCTACTAACATTGAGACTGAACTGAGGCCCAGCAATAATTTAAACTTATTATCCTTTGAAGATT
CAACTACTGGGGGAGTACAACAGAAACAAATTAGAGAACATGAAGTTTTAATTCACGTTGAAGATGAAAC
ATGGGACCCAACACTTGATCATTTAGCTAAACATGATGGAGAAGATGTACTTGGAAATAAAGTGGAACGA
AAAGAAGATGGATTTGAAGATGGAGTAGAAGACAACAAATTGAAAGAGAATATGGAAAGAGCTTGTTTGA
TGTCGTTAGATATTACAGAACATGAACTCCAAATTTTGGAACAGCAGTCTCAGGAAGAATATCTTAGTGA
TATTGCTTATAAATCTACTGAGCATTTATCTCCCAATGATAATGAAAACGATACGTCCTATGTAATTGAG
AGTGATGAAGATTTAGAAATGGAGATGCTTAAGCATTTATCTCCCAATGATAATGAAAACGATACGTCCT
ATGTAATTGAGAGTGATGAAGATTTAGAAATGGAGATGCTTAAGTCTTTAGAAAACCTCAATAGTGGCAC
GGTAGAACCAACTCATTCTAAATGCTTAAAAATGGAAAGA
[1341 nt withheld, positions 2631-3971]
TATTCCATGGATGACTCAGAGGATACATCCTGGGACTTTGGTCCACAAGCATTTAAGCTTTTGTCTGCTG
TGGACATCTTAGGCGAAAAATTTGGAATTGGGCTTCCAATTTTATTTCTCCGAGGATCTAATTCTCAGCG
TCTTGCCGATCAATATCGCAGGCACAGTTTATTTGGCACTGGCAAGGATCAAACAGAGAGTTGGTGGAAG
GCTTTTTCCCGTCAGCTGATCACTGAGGGATTCTTGGTAGAAGTTTCTCGGTATAACAAATTTATGAAGA
TTTGCGCCCTTACGAAAAAGGGTAGAAATTGGCTTCATAAAGCTAATACAGAATCTCAGAGCCTCATCCT
TCAAGCTAATGAAGAATTGTGTCCAAAGAAGTTGCTTCTGCCTAGTTCGAAAACTGTATCTTCGGGCACC
AAAGAGCATTGTTATAATCAAGTACCAGTTGAATTAAGTACAGAGAAGAAGTCTAACTTGGAGAAGTTAT
ATTCTTATAAACCATGTGATAAGATTTCTTCTGGGAGTAACATTTCTAAAAAAAGTATCATGGTACAGTC
ACCAGAAAAAGCTTACAGTTCCTCACAGCCTGTTATTTCGGCACAAGAGCAGGAGACTCAGATTGTGTTA
TATGGCAAATTGGTAGAAGCTAGGCAGAAACATGCCAATAAAATGGATGTTCCCCCAGCTATTCTGGCAA
CAAACAAGATACTGGTGGATATGGCCAAAATGAGACCAACTACGGTTGAAAACGTAAAAAGGATTGATGG
TGTTTCTGAAGGCAAAGCTGCCATGTTGGCCCCTCTGTTGGAAGTCATCAAACATTTCTGCCAAACAAAT
AGTGTTCAGACAGACCTCTTTTCAAGTACAAAACCTCAAGAAGAACAGAAGACGAGTCTGGTAGCAAAAA
ATAAAATATGCACACTTTCACAGTCTATGGCCATCACATACTCTTTATTCCAAGAAAAGAAGATGCCTTT
GAAGAGCATAGCTGAGAGCAGGATTCTGCCTCTCATGACAATTGGCATGCACTTATCCCAAGCGGTGAAA
GCTGGCTGCCCCCTTGATTTGGAGCGAGCAGGCCTGACTCCAGAGGTTCAGAAGATTATTGCTGATGTTA
TCCGAAACCCTCCCGTCAACTCAGATATGAGTAAAATTAGCCTAATCAGAATGTTAGTTCCTGAAAACAT
TGACACGTACCTTATCCACATGGCAATTGAGATCCTTAAACATGGTCCTGACAGCGGACTTCAACCTTCA
TGTGATGTCAACAAAAGGAGATGTTTTCCCGGTTCTGAAGAGATCTGTTCAAGTTCTAAGAGAAGCAAGG
AAGAAGTAGGCATCAATACTGAGACTTCATCTGCAGAGAGAAAGAGACGATTACCTGTGTGGTTTGCCAA
AGGAAGTGATACCAGCAAGAAATTAATGGACAAAACGAAAAGGGGAGGTCTTTTTAGTGTTTAAACGAAT
TCGGGCTCGGTACCCGGGGATCCTCTAGAGTCGACCTGCAGGCATGCAAGCTGATCCGGCTGCTAACAAA
GCCCGAAAGGAAGCTGAGTTGGCTGCTGCCACCGCTGAGCAATAACTAGCATAACCCCTTGGGGCGGCCG
CTTCGAGCAGACATGATAAGATACATTGATGAGTTTGGACAAACCACAACTAGAATGCAGTGAAAAAAAT
GCTTTATTTGTGAAATTTGTGATGCTATTGCTTTATTTGTAACCATTATAAGCTGCAATAAACAAGTTAA
CAACAACAATTGCATTCATTTTATGTTTCAGGTTCAGGGGGAGATGTGGGAGGTTTTTTTAAGCAAGTAA
AACCTCTACAAATGTGGTAAAATCGAATTTTAACAAAATATTAACGCTTACAATTTCCTGATGCGGTATT
TTCTCCTTACGCATCTGTGCGGTATTTCACACCGCATACGCGGATCTGCGCAGCACCATGGCCTGAAATA
ACCTCTGAAAGAGGAACTTGGTTAGGTACCTTCTGAGGCGGAAAGAACCAGCTGTGGAATGTGTGTCAGT
TAGGGTGTGGAAAGTCCCCAGGCTCCCCAGCAGGCAGAAGTATGCAAAGCATGCATCTCAATTAGTCAGC
AACCAGGTGTGGAAAGTCCCCAGGCTCCCCAGCAGGCAGAAGTATGCAAAGCATGCATCTCAATTAGTCA
GCAACCATAGTCCCGCCCCTAACTCCGCCCATCCCGCCCCTAACTCCGCCCAGTTCCGCCCATTCTCCGC
CCCATGGCTGACTAATTTTTTTTATTTATGCAGAGGCCGAGGCCGCCTCGGCCTCTGAGCTATTCCAGAA
GTAGTGAGGAGGCTTTTTTGGAGGCCTAGGCTTTTGCAAAAAGCTTAATTAACTGTTGACAATTAATCAT
CGGCATAGTATATCGGCATAGTATAATACGACAAGGTGAGGAACTAAACCCAGGAGGCAGATCATGATTG
AACAAGATGGATTGCACGCAGGTTCTCCGGCCGCTTGGGTGGAGAGGCTATTCGGCTATGACTGGGCACA
ACAGACAATCGGCTGCTCTGATGCCGCCGTGTTCCGGCTGTCAGCGCAGGGGCGCCCGGTTCTTTTTGTC
AAGACCGACCTGTCCGGTGCCCTGAATGAACTGCAGGACGAGGCAGCGCGGCTATCGTGGCTGGCCACGA
CGGGCGTTCCTTGCGCAGCTGTGCTCGACGTTGTCACTGAAGCGGGAAGGGACTGGCTGCTATTGGGCGA
AGTGCCGGGGCAGGATCTCCTGTCATCTCACCTTGCTCCTGCCGAGAAAGTATCCATCATGGCTGATGCA
ATGCGGCGGCTGCATACGCTTGATCCGGCTACCTGCCCATTCGACCACCAAGCGAAACATCGCATCGAGC
GAGCACGTACTCGGATGGAAGCCGGTCTTGTCGATCAGGATGATCTGGACGAAGAGCATCAGGGGCTCGC
GCCAGCCGAACTGTTCGCCAGGCTCAAGGCGCGCATGCCCGACGGCGAGGATCTCGTCGTGACCCATGGC
GATGCCTGCTTGCCGAATATCATGGTGGAAAATGGCCGCTTTTCTGGATTCATCGACTGTGGCCGGCTGG
GTGTGGCGGACCGCTATCAGGACATAGCGTTGGCTACCCGTGATATTGCTGAAGAGCTTGGCGGCGAATG
GGCTGACCGCTTCCTCGTGCTTTACGGTATCGCCGCTCCCGATTCGCAGCGCATCGCCTTCTATCGCCTT
CTTGACGAGTTCTTCTGAGCGGGACTCTGGGGTTCGAAATGACCGACCAAGCGACGCCCAACCTGCCATC
ACGATGGCCGCAATAAAATATCTTTATTTTCATTACATCTGTGTGTTGGTTTTTTGTGTGAATCGATAGC
GATAAGGATCCTCTTTGCGCTTGCGTTTTCCCTTGTCCAGATAGCCCAGTAGCTGACATTCATCCGGGGT
CAGCACCGTTTCTGCGGACTGGCTTTCTACCCGGTATCAGCTCACTCAAAGGCGGTAATACGGTTATCCA
CAGAATCAGGGGATAACGCAGGAAAGAACATGTGAGCAAAAGGCCAGCAAAAGGCCAGGAACCGTAAAAA
GGCCGCGTTGCTGGCGTTTTTCCATAGGCTCCGCCCCCCTGACGAGCATCACAAAAATCGACGCTCAAGT
CAGAGGTGGCGAAACCCGACAGGACTATAAAGATACCAGGCGTTTCCCCCTGGAAGCTCCCTCGTGCGCT
CTCCTGTTCCGACCCTGCCGCTTACCGGATACCTGTCCGCCTTTCTCCCTTCGGGAAGCGTGGCGCTTTC
TCATAGCTCACGCTGTAGGTATCTCAGTTCGGTGTAGGTCGTTCGCTCCAAGCTGGGCTGTGTGCACGAA
CCCCCCGTTCAGCCCGACCGCTGCGCCTTATCCGGTAACTATCGTCTTGAGTCCAACCCGGTAAGACACG
ACTTATCGCCACTGGCAGCAGCCACTGGTAACAGGATTAGCAGAGCGAGGTATGTAGGCGGTGCTACAGA
GTTCTTGAAGTGGTGGCCTAACTACGGCTACACTAGAAGGACAGTATTTGGTATCTGCGCTCTGCTGAAG
CCAGTTACCTTCGGAAAAAGAGTTGGTAGCTCTTGATCCGGCAAACAAACCACCGCTGGTAGCGGTGGTT
TTTTTGTTTGCAAGCAGCAGATTACGCGCAGAAAAAAAGGATTTCAAGAAGATCCTTTGATCTTTTCTAC
GGGGTCTGACGCTCAGTGGAACGAAAACTCACGTTAAGGGATTTTGGTCATGAGATTATCAAAAAGGATC
TTCACCTAGATCCTTTTATAGTCCGGAAATACAGGAACGCACGCTGGATGGCCCTTCGCTGGGATGGTGA
AACCATGAAAAATGGCAGCTTCAGTGGATTAAGTGGGGGTAATGTGGCCTGTACCCTCTGGTTGCATAGG
TATTCATACGGTTAAAATTTATCAGGCGCGATTGCGGCAGTTTTTCGGGTGGTTTGTTGCCATTTTTACC
TGTCTGCTGCCGTGATCGCGCTGAACGCGTTTTAGCGGTGCGTACAATTAAGGGATTATGGTAAATCCAC
TTACTGTCTGCCCTCGTAGCCATCGAGATAAACCGCAGTACTCCGGCCACGATGCGTCCGGCGTAGAGGA
TCGAGATCT
