Features (pLannotate 1.2.2; 22 found; start..end, strand, type, name):
    140..517     +  enhancer       CMV enhancer: human cytomegalovirus immediate early enhancer
    519..718     +  promoter       CMV promoter: human cytomegalovirus (CMV) immediate early promoter
    857..989     +  intron         chimeric intron: chimera between introns from human β-globin and immunoglobulin heavy chain genes
   1033..1051    +  promoter       T7 promoter: promoter for bacteriophage T7 RNA polymerase
   1134..5429    +  CDS            WRN (sequence partly withheld): WRN_HUMAN - Also known as RECQ3, RECQL2. Experimental evidence at protein level: Swiss-Prot protein existence level 1. Multifunctional enzyme that has both magnesium and ATP- dependent DNA-helicase activity and 3'->5' exonuclease activity towards double-stranded DNA with a 5'-overhang. Has no nuclease activity towards single-stranded DNA or blunt-ended double-stranded DNA. Binds preferentially to DNA substrates containing alternate secondary structures, such as replication forks and Holliday junctions. May play an important role in the dissociation of joint DNA molecules that can arise as prod
   5438..5493    +  misc_feature   MCS: pUC18/19 multiple cloning site
   5500..5549    +  CDS            SET1 (fragment): solubility-enhancement tag derived from T7 phage gene 10B
   5557..5576    +  terminator     T7 terminator (fragment): transcription terminator for bacteriophage T7 RNA polymerase
   5598..5719    -  polyA_signal   SV40 poly(A) signal: SV40 polyadenylation signal
   5742..5810    -  CDS            large T antigen (fragment): large T antigen from SV40 (simian virus 40)
   5815..5847    +  rep_origin     M13 ori (fragment): M13 bacteriophage origin of replication; arrow indicates direction of (+) strand synthesis
   5848..5899    -  misc_feature   bom (fragment): basis of mobility region from pBR322
   5964..6321    +  promoter       SV40 promoter: SV40 enhancer and early promoter
   6336..6383    +  promoter       EM7 promoter: synthetic bacterial promoter&nbsp
   6415..7206    +  CDS            neo: KKA2_KLEPN - Also known as kan, nptII. Experimental evidence at protein level: Swiss-Prot protein existence level 1. Resistance to kanamycin, neomycin, paromomycin, ribostamycin, butirosin and gentamicin B. From Klebsiella pneumoniae.
   7273..7321    +  polyA_signal   poly(A) signal: synthetic polyadenylation signal
   7350..7366    -  promoter       tet promoter (fragment): E. coli promoter for tetracycline efflux protein gene
   7478..8023    +  rep_origin     p15A ori: Plasmids containing the medium-copy-number p15A origin of replication can be propagated in E. coli cells that contain a second plasmid with the ColE1 origin.
   8111..8166    +  rep_origin     RSF ori (fragment): Plasmids containing the RSF 1030 origin of replication can be propagated in E. coli cells that contain additional plasmids with compatible origins.
   8265..8291    -  misc_feature   bom (fragment): basis of mobility region from pBR322
   8285..8332    -  mobile_element IS1 (fragment): prokaryotic transposable element IS1
   8340..8411    +  misc_feature   cer region (fragment): ColE1-derived recombination site that helps to maintain plasmids as monomers
>Addgene plasmid #236906 | HiBiT-WRN Fusion Vector | addgene full sequence | sequence record 474940 | Addgene NGS Result
TCAATATTGGCCATTAGCCATATTATTCATTGGTTATATAGCATAAATCAATATTGGCTATTGGCCATTG
CATACGTTGTATCTATATCATAATATGTACATTTATATTGGCTCATGTCCAATATGACCGCCATGTTGGC
ATTGATTATTGACTAGTTATTAATAGTAATCAATTACGGGGTCATTAGTTCATAGCCCATATATGGAGTT
CCGCGTTACATAACTTACGGTAAATGGCCCGCCTGGCTGACCGCCCAACGACCCCCGCCCATTGACGTCA
ATAATGACGTATGTTCCCATAGTAACGCCAATAGGGACTTTCCATTGACGTCAATGGGTGGAGTATTTAC
GGTAAACTGCCCACTTGGCAGTACATCAAGTGTATCATATGCCAAGTCCGCCCCCTATTGACGTCAATGA
CGGTAAATGGCCCGCCTGGCATTATGCCCAGTACATGACCTTACGGGACTTTCCTACTTGGCAGTACATC
TACGTATTAGTCATCGCTATTACCATGGTGATGCGGTTTTGGCAGTACACCAATGGGCGTGGATAGCGGT
TTGACTCACGGGGATTTCCAAGTCTCCACCCCATTGACGTCAATGGGAGTTTGTTTTGGCACCAAAATCA
ACGGGACTTTCCAAAATGTCGTAATAACCCCGCCCCGTTGACGCAAATGGGCGGTAGGCGTGTACGGTGG
GAGGTCTATATAAGCAGAGCTGGTTTAGTGAACCGTCAGATCACTAGAAGCTTTATTGCGGTAGTTTATC
ACAGTTAAATTGCTAACGCAGTCAGTGCTTCTGACACAACAGTCTCGAACTTAAGCTGCAGAAGTTGGTC
GTGAGGCACTGGGCAGGTAAGTATCAAGGTTACAAGACAGGTTTAAGGAGACCAATAGAAACTGGGCTTG
TCGAGACAGAGAAGACTCTTGCGTTTCTGATAGGCACCTATTGGTCTTACTGACATCCACTTTGCCTTTC
TCTCCACAGGTGTCCACTCCCAGTTCAATTACAGCTCTTAAGGCTAGAGTATTAATACGACTCACTATAG
GGCTAGCGCTCACCATGGTGAGCGGCTGGCGGCTGTTCAAGAAGATTAGCGGGAGCTCCGGTGGCTCGAG
CGGTGCGATCGCCATGAGTGAAAAAAAATTGGAAACAACTGCACAGCAGCGGAAATGTCCTGAATGGATG
AATGTGCAGAATAAAAGATGTGCTGTAGAAGAAAGAAAGGCATGTGTTCGGAAGAGTGTTTTTGAAGATG
ACCTCCCCTTCTTAGAATTCACTGGATCCATTGTGTATAGTTACGATGCTAGTGATTGCTCTTTCCTGTC
AGAAGATATTAGCATGAGTCTATCAGATGGGGATGTGGTGGGATTTGACATGGAGTGGCCACCATTATAC
AATAGAGGGAAACTTGGCAAAGTTGCACTAATTCAGTTGTGTGTTTCTGAGAGCAAATGTTACTTGTTCC
ACGTTTCTTCCATGTCAGTTTTTCCCCAGGGATTAAAAATGTTGCTTGAAAATAAAGCAGTTAAAAAGGC
AGGTGTAGGAATTGAAGGAGATCAGTGGAAACTTCTACGTGACTTTGATATCAAATTGAAGAATTTTGTG
GAGTTGACAGATGTTGCCAATAAAAAGCTGAAATGCACAGAGACCTGGAGCCTTAACAGTCTGGTTAAAC
ACCTCTTAGGTAAACAGCTCCTGAAAGACAAGTCTATCCGCTGTAGCAATTGGAGTAAATTTCCTCTCAC
TGAGGACCAGAAACTGTATGCAGCCACTGATGCTTATGCTGGTTTTATTATTTACCGAAATTTAGAGATT
TTGGATGATACTGTGCAAAGGTTTGCTATAAATAAAGAGGAAGAAATCCTACTTAGCGACATGAACAAAC
AGTTGACTTCAATCTCTGAGGAAGTGATGGATCTGGCTAAGCATCTTCCTCATGCTTTCAGTAAATTGGA
AAACCCACGGAGGGTTTCTATCTTACTAAAGGATATTTCAGAAAATCTATATTCACTGAGGAGGATGATA
ATTGGGTCTACTAACATTGAGACTGAACTGAGGCCCAGCAATAATTTAAACTTATTATCCTTTGAAGATT
CAACTACTGGGGGAGTACAACAGAAACAAATTAGAGAACATGAAGTTTTAATTCACGTTGAAGATGAAAC
ATGGGACCCAACACTTGATCATTTAGCTAAACATGATGGAGAAGATGTACTTGGAAATAAAGTGGAACGA
AAAGAAGATGGATTTGAAGATGGAGTAGAAGACAACAAATTGAAAGAGAATATGGAAAGAGCTTGTTTGA
TGTCGTTAGATATTACAGAACATGAACTCCAAATTTTGGAACAGCAGTCTCAGGAAGAATATCTTAGTGA
TATTGCTTATAAATCTACTGAGCATTTATCTCCCAATGATAATGAAAACGATACGTCCTATGTAATTGAG
AGTGATGAAGATTTAGAAATGGAGATGCTTAAGCATTTATCTCCCAATGATAATGAAAACGATACGTCCT
ATGTAATTGAGAGTGATGAAGATTTAGAAATGGAGATGCTTAAGTCTTTAGAAAACCTCAATAGTGGCAC
GGTAGAACCAACTCATTCTAAATGCTTAAAAATGGAAAGA
[1341 nt withheld, positions 2631-3971]
TATTCCATGGATGACTCAGAGGATACATCCTGGGACTTTGGTCCACAAGCATTTAAGCTTTTGTCTGCTG
TGGACATCTTAGGCGAAAAATTTGGAATTGGGCTTCCAATTTTATTTCTCCGAGGATCTAATTCTCAGCG
TCTTGCCGATCAATATCGCAGGCACAGTTTATTTGGCACTGGCAAGGATCAAACAGAGAGTTGGTGGAAG
GCTTTTTCCCGTCAGCTGATCACTGAGGGATTCTTGGTAGAAGTTTCTCGGTATAACAAATTTATGAAGA
TTTGCGCCCTTACGAAAAAGGGTAGAAATTGGCTTCATAAAGCTAATACAGAATCTCAGAGCCTCATCCT
TCAAGCTAATGAAGAATTGTGTCCAAAGAAGTTGCTTCTGCCTAGTTCGAAAACTGTATCTTCGGGCACC
AAAGAGCATTGTTATAATCAAGTACCAGTTGAATTAAGTACAGAGAAGAAGTCTAACTTGGAGAAGTTAT
ATTCTTATAAACCATGTGATAAGATTTCTTCTGGGAGTAACATTTCTAAAAAAAGTATCATGGTACAGTC
ACCAGAAAAAGCTTACAGTTCCTCACAGCCTGTTATTTCGGCACAAGAGCAGGAGACTCAGATTGTGTTA
TATGGCAAATTGGTAGAAGCTAGGCAGAAACATGCCAATAAAATGGATGTTCCCCCAGCTATTCTGGCAA
CAAACAAGATACTGGTGGATATGGCCAAAATGAGACCAACTACGGTTGAAAACGTAAAAAGGATTGATGG
TGTTTCTGAAGGCAAAGCTGCCATGTTGGCCCCTCTGTTGGAAGTCATCAAACATTTCTGCCAAACAAAT
AGTGTTCAGACAGACCTCTTTTCAAGTACAAAACCTCAAGAAGAACAGAAGACGAGTCTGGTAGCAAAAA
ATAAAATATGCACACTTTCACAGTCTATGGCCATCACATACTCTTTATTCCAAGAAAAGAAGATGCCTTT
GAAGAGCATAGCTGAGAGCAGGATTCTGCCTCTCATGACAATTGGCATGCACTTATCCCAAGCGGTGAAA
GCTGGCTGCCCCCTTGATTTGGAGCGAGCAGGCCTGACTCCAGAGGTTCAGAAGATTATTGCTGATGTTA
TCCGAAACCCTCCCGTCAACTCAGATATGAGTAAAATTAGCCTAATCAGAATGTTAGTTCCTGAAAACAT
TGACACGTACCTTATCCACATGGCAATTGAGATCCTTAAACATGGTCCTGACAGCGGACTTCAACCTTCA
TGTGATGTCAACAAAAGGAGATGTTTTCCCGGTTCTGAAGAGATCTGTTCAAGTTCTAAGAGAAGCAAGG
AAGAAGTAGGCATCAATACTGAGACTTCATCTGCAGAGAGAAAGAGACGATTACCTGTGTGGTTTGCCAA
AGGAAGTGATACCAGCAAGAAATTAATGGACAAAACGAAAAGGGGAGGTCTTTTTAGTGTTTAAACGAAT
TCGGGCTCGGTACCCGGGGATCCTCTAGAGTCGACCTGCAGGCATGCAAGCTGATCCGGCTGCTAACAAA
GCCCGAAAGGAAGCTGAGTTGGCTGCTGCCACCGCTGAGCAATAACTAGCATAACCCCTTGGGGCGGCCG
CTTCGAGCAGACATGATAAGATACATTGATGAGTTTGGACAAACCACAACTAGAATGCAGTGAAAAAAAT
GCTTTATTTGTGAAATTTGTGATGCTATTGCTTTATTTGTAACCATTATAAGCTGCAATAAACAAGTTAA
CAACAACAATTGCATTCATTTTATGTTTCAGGTTCAGGGGGAGATGTGGGAGGTTTTTTTAAGCAAGTAA
AACCTCTACAAATGTGGTAAAATCGAATTTTAACAAAATATTAACGCTTACAATTTCCTGATGCGGTATT
TTCTCCTTACGCATCTGTGCGGTATTTCACACCGCATACGCGGATCTGCGCAGCACCATGGCCTGAAATA
ACCTCTGAAAGAGGAACTTGGTTAGGTACCTTCTGAGGCGGAAAGAACCAGCTGTGGAATGTGTGTCAGT
TAGGGTGTGGAAAGTCCCCAGGCTCCCCAGCAGGCAGAAGTATGCAAAGCATGCATCTCAATTAGTCAGC
AACCAGGTGTGGAAAGTCCCCAGGCTCCCCAGCAGGCAGAAGTATGCAAAGCATGCATCTCAATTAGTCA
GCAACCATAGTCCCGCCCCTAACTCCGCCCATCCCGCCCCTAACTCCGCCCAGTTCCGCCCATTCTCCGC
CCCATGGCTGACTAATTTTTTTTATTTATGCAGAGGCCGAGGCCGCCTCGGCCTCTGAGCTATTCCAGAA
GTAGTGAGGAGGCTTTTTTGGAGGCCTAGGCTTTTGCAAAAAGCTTAATTAACTGTTGACAATTAATCAT
CGGCATAGTATATCGGCATAGTATAATACGACAAGGTGAGGAACTAAACCCAGGAGGCAGATCATGATTG
AACAAGATGGATTGCACGCAGGTTCTCCGGCCGCTTGGGTGGAGAGGCTATTCGGCTATGACTGGGCACA
ACAGACAATCGGCTGCTCTGATGCCGCCGTGTTCCGGCTGTCAGCGCAGGGGCGCCCGGTTCTTTTTGTC
AAGACCGACCTGTCCGGTGCCCTGAATGAACTGCAGGACGAGGCAGCGCGGCTATCGTGGCTGGCCACGA
CGGGCGTTCCTTGCGCAGCTGTGCTCGACGTTGTCACTGAAGCGGGAAGGGACTGGCTGCTATTGGGCGA
AGTGCCGGGGCAGGATCTCCTGTCATCTCACCTTGCTCCTGCCGAGAAAGTATCCATCATGGCTGATGCA
ATGCGGCGGCTGCATACGCTTGATCCGGCTACCTGCCCATTCGACCACCAAGCGAAACATCGCATCGAGC
GAGCACGTACTCGGATGGAAGCCGGTCTTGTCGATCAGGATGATCTGGACGAAGAGCATCAGGGGCTCGC
GCCAGCCGAACTGTTCGCCAGGCTCAAGGCGCGCATGCCCGACGGCGAGGATCTCGTCGTGACCCATGGC
GATGCCTGCTTGCCGAATATCATGGTGGAAAATGGCCGCTTTTCTGGATTCATCGACTGTGGCCGGCTGG
GTGTGGCGGACCGCTATCAGGACATAGCGTTGGCTACCCGTGATATTGCTGAAGAGCTTGGCGGCGAATG
GGCTGACCGCTTCCTCGTGCTTTACGGTATCGCCGCTCCCGATTCGCAGCGCATCGCCTTCTATCGCCTT
CTTGACGAGTTCTTCTGAGCGGGACTCTGGGGTTCGAAATGACCGACCAAGCGACGCCCAACCTGCCATC
ACGATGGCCGCAATAAAATATCTTTATTTTCATTACATCTGTGTGTTGGTTTTTTGTGTGAATCGATAGC
GATAAGGATCCGCTCATGCGATGATAAGCTGTCAAACATGAGAATTACAACTTATATCGTATGGGGCTGA
CTTCAGGTGCTACATTTGAAGAGATAAATTGCACTGAAATCTAGAAATATTTTATCTGATTAATAAGATG
ATCTTCTTGAGATCGTTTTGGTCTGCGCGTAATCTCTTGCTCTGAAAACGAAAAAACCGCCTTGCAGGGC
GGTTTTTCGAAGGTTCTCTGAGCTACCAACTCTTTGAACCGAGGTAACTGGCTTGGAGGAGCGCAGTCAC
CAAAACTTGTCCTTTCAGTTTAGCCTTAACCGGCGCATGACTTCAAGACTAACTCCTCTAAATCAATTAC
CAGTGGCTGCTGCCAGTGGTGCTTTTGCATGTCTTTCCGGGTTGGACTCAAGACGATAGTTACCGGATAA
GGCGCAGCGGTCGGACTGAACGGGGGGTTCGTGCATACAGTCCAGCTTGGAGCGAACTGCCTACCCGGAA
CTGAGTGTCAGGCGTGGAATGAGACAAACGCGGCCATAACAGCGGAATGACACCGGTAAACCGAAAGGCA
GGAACAGGAGAGCGCACGAGGGAGCCGCCAGGGGGAAACGCCTGGTATCTTTATAGTCCTGTCGGGTTTC
GCCACCACTGATTTGAGCGTCAGATTTCGTGATGCTTGTCAGGGGGGCGGAGCCTATGGAAAAACGGCTT
TGCCGCGGCCCTCTCACTTCCCTGTTAAGTATCTTCCTGGCATCTTCCAGGAAATCTCCGCCCCGTTCGT
AAGCCATTTCCGCTCGCCGCAGTCGAACGACCGAGCGTAGCGAGTCAGTGAGCGAGGAAGCGGAATATAT
CCTGTATCACATATTCTGCTGACGCACCGGTGCAGCCTTTTTTCTCCTGCCACATGAAGCACTTCACTGA
CACCCTCATCAGTGCCAACATAGTAAGCCAGTATACACTCCGCTAGCGCTGATGTCCGGCGGTGCTTTTG
CCGTTACGCACCACCCCGTCATGAGATTACGCGTTTTAGCGGTGCGTACAATTAAGGGATTATGGTAAAT
CCACTTACTGTCTGCCCTCGTAGCCATCGAGATAAACCGCAGTACTCCGGCCACGATGCGTCCGGCGTAG
AGGATCGAGATCT
